>Addgene plasmid #23706 | pDONR223-CKMT1A | depositor partial sequence | sequence record 11165 | Author sequence
ATGGCTGGTCCCTTCTCCCGTCTGCTGTCCGCCCGCCCGGGACTCAGGCTCCTGGCTTTGGCCGGAGCGG
GGTCTCTAGCCGCTGGGTTTCTGCTCCGACCGGAACCTGTACGAGCTGCCAGTGAACGACGGAGGCTGTA
TCCCCCGAGCGCTGAGTACCCAGACCTCCGAAAGCACAACAACTGCATGGCCAGTCACCTGACCCCAGCA
GTCTATGCACGGCTCTGCGACAAGACCACACCCACTGGTTGGACGCTAGATCAGTGTATCCAGACTGGCG
TGGACAACCCTGGCCACCCCTTCATCAAGACTGTGGGCATGGTGGCTGGAGATGAGGAGACCTATGAGGT
ATTTGCTGACCTGTTTGACCCTGTGATCCAAGAGCGACACAATGGATATGACCCCCGGACAATGAAGCAC
ACCACGGATCTAGATGCCAGTAAAATCCGTTCTGGCTACTTTGATGAGAGGTATGTATTGTCCTCTAGAG
TCAGAACTGGCCGAAGCATCCGAGGACTCAGTCTGCCTCCAGCTTGCACTCGAGCAGAGCGACGAGAGGT
GGAACGTGTTGTGGTGGATGCACTGAGTGGCCTGAAGGGTGACCTGGCTGGACGTTACTATAGGCTCAGT
GAGATGACAGAGGCTGAACAGCAGCAGCTTATTGATGACCACTTTCTGTTTGATAAGCCTGTGTCCCCGT
TGCTGACTGCAGCAGGAATGGCTCGAGACTGGCCAGATGCTCGTGGAATTTGGCACAACAATGAGAAGAG
CTTCCTGATCTGGGTGAATGAGGAGGATCATACACGGGTGATCTCCATGGAGAAGGGTGGTAACATGAAG
AGAGTGTTTGAAAGATTCTGCCGAGGCCTCAAAGAGGTGGAGAGACTTATCCAAGAACGTGGCTGGGAGT
TCATGTGGAATGAGCGTTTGGGATACATCTTGACCTGTCCATCTAACCTGGGCACTGGACTTCGGGCAGG
AGTGCACATCAAACTGCCCCTGCTAAGCAAAGATAGCCGCTTCCCAAAGATCCTGGAGAACCTAAGACTC
CAAAAGCGTGGTACTGGAGGAGTGGACACTGCTGCCACAGGCGGTGTCTTTGATATTTCTAATTTGGACC
GACTAGGCAAATCAGAGGTGGAGCTGGTGCAACTGGTCATCGATGGAGTAAACTATTTGATTGATTGTGA
ACGGCGTCTGGAGAGAGGCCAGGATATCCGCATCCCCACACCTGTCATCCACACCAAGCATTAA
