>Addgene plasmid #23706 | pDONR223-CKMT1A | addgene partial sequence | sequence record 29502 | 23706 with M13pUc-fwd
ATAATGATTTTATTTTGACTGATAGTGACCTGTTCGTTGCAACAAATTGATGAGCAATGCTTTTTTATAA
TGCCAACTTTGTACAAAAAAGTTGGCATGGCTGGTCCCTTCGCCCGTCTGCTGTCCGCCCGCCCGGGACT
CAGGCTCCTGGCTTTGGCCGGAGCGGGGTCTCTAGCCGCTGGGTTTCTGCTCCGACCGGAACCTGTACGA
GCTGCCAGTGAACGACGGAGGCTGTATCCCCCGAGCGCTGAGTACCCAGACCTCCGAAAGCACAACAACT
GCATGGCCAGTCACCTGACCCCAGCAGTCTATGCACGGCTCTGCGACAAGACCACACCCACTGGTTGGAC
GCTAGATCAGTGTATCCAGACTGGCGTGGACAACCCTGGCCACCCCTTCATCAAGACTGTGGGCATGGTG
GCTGGAGATGAGGAGACCTATGAGGTATTTGCTGACCTGTTTGACCCTGTGATCCAAGAGCGACACAATG
GATATGACCCCCGGACAATGAAGCACACCACGGATCTAGATGCCAGTAAAATCCGTTCTGGCTACTTTGA
TGAGAGGTATGTATTGTCCTCTAGAGTCAGAACTGGCCGAAGCATCCGAGGACTCAGTCTGCCTCCAGCT
TGCACTCGAGCAGANCGAC
