[The description below was written by a language model from this plasmid's Addgene catalogue record.]
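Description:
pDONR223-CKMT1A is a Gateway entry clone built on the Invitrogen pDONR223 donor backbone (about 5 kb without insert) and carrying the open reading frame of human CKMT1A, which encodes mitochondrial creatine kinase 1A. The insert is recorded as 1254 bp and was introduced by Gateway recombinational cloning. In a clone of this type the ORF is expected to sit between attL recombination sites, although no feature table is provided to confirm the exact elements. The plasmid is maintained in E. coli as a high-copy plasmid under spectinomycin selection. The record notes a mutation annotation of "1MM", which probably indicates a single mismatch relative to the reference sequence. The position and consequence of that change are not stated. M13 forward and reverse primer sites flank the insert for sequence verification.

The ORF has no stop codon. This lets it be transferred by recombination into a destination vector that supplies a C-terminal epitope tag of choice followed by a stop codon. The donor backbone is a shuttle and storage vector, and the record gives no promoter driving the ORF. The depositors state explicitly that the plasmid should not be transfected directly. Expression in mammalian cells requires moving the ORF into an expression vector, and the depositors point to a set of compatible lentiviral destination vectors (the pLX301 to pLX304 series) for this purpose. The clone belongs to a larger ORF collection distributed as a kit, and the associated publication used such clones in expression screens for drivers of resistance to RAF inhibition.
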