Addgene plasmid #23706: pDONR223-CKMT1A
Depositing lab: William Hahn & David Root. Depositing organization: Dana-Farber Cancer Institute. Publication: COT drives resistance to RAF inhibition through MAP kinase pathway reactivation. Johannessen CM, Boehm JS, Kim SY, Thomas SR, Wardwell L, Johnson LA, Emery CM, Stransky N, Cogdill AP, Barretina J, Caponigro G, Hieronymus H, Murray RR, Salehi-Ashtiani K, Hill DE, Vidal M, Zhao JJ, Yang X, Alkan O, Kim S, Harris JL, Wilson CJ, Myer VE, Finan PM, Root DE, Roberts TM, Golub T, Flaherty KT, Dummer R, Weber BL, Sellers WR, Schlegel R, Wargo JA, Hahn WC, Garraway LA. Nature. 2010 Dec 16;468(7326):968-72. doi: 10.1038/nature09627 PubMed 21107320.
Backbone
  Vector backbone: pDONR223
  Backbone manufacturer: Invitrogen
  Backbone size w/o insert (bp): 5005
  Vector type: Gateway Donor vector
Growth in bacteria
  Bacterial resistance: Spectinomycin, 50 μg/mL
  Growth temperature: 37°C
  Growth strain: DH5alpha
  Copy number: High Copy
Gene/Insert
  Gene/Insert name: CKMT1A (alt name: creatine kinase, mitochondrial 1A;CKMT1A)
  Species: H. sapiens (human)
  Insert size (bp): 1254
  Mutation: 1MM
  Entrez Gene: CKMT1A (a.k.a. CKMT1, UMTCK, CKMT1B, FLJ50967)
  Cloning method: Gateway Cloning
  Sequencing primers: 5′ M13pUC-fwd; 3′ M13rev
Terms and licenses: Academic/Nonprofit Terms; Industry Terms: Not Available to Industry
Depositor comments: The ORF has no Stop codon. This design enables easy recombination into a destination vector to add an epitope tag of choice and Stop codon to the ORF. Do NOT use this plasmid directly for transfections. A set of 4 custom lentiviral vectors is available ( pLX301 (http://www.addgene.org/25895/) , pLX302 (http://www.addgene.org/25896/) , pLX303 (http://www.addgene.org/25897/) , pLX304 (http://www.addgene.org/25890/) ) to be used to express these ORFs in mammalian cells. These plasmids are not included in the kit and must be ordered separately.
How to cite: pDONR223-CKMT1A was a gift from William Hahn & David Root (Addgene plasmid # 23706 ; http://n2t.net/addgene:23706 ; RRID:Addgene_23706)
